>Addgene plasmid #101783 | AICSDP-25:MAP1LC3B-mEGFP | addgene full sequence | sequence record 197671 | Addgene NGS Result
GCGGTGGCCGGGGTACGGCAGGCACCACGCCGCGGAGGGCGCGGGGTGATTCAGCAGGCCCGGGGCCCCG
AGCGCACCGGCCCCCGCCCGCCCTCCGCCGGCTGCCTCCTCCCAGGCCTCCGAGGGGTCCGCAGGCCGCC
CCGGCCCAGACCAGCCCCTGGCCCTCCCGGCTCGGCCCCGGCCTGGGTCCCTCACGGGGCCCCGGGCCCC
GCATCCCTCGGCCCCGCCGGCCGGCAGCCACCGGCCCCGCTCGGCCTCCCGGCTCGGCCCCGACCCCTCA
CGGCGTCCCAGGCCCTGCCGCCCTCCACAGCTCGGACCCCGGCCCCGCCGCACCCGCCGCCCTCGCGGCG
ACACTCACCGAAGGTGCGCCGCTGCTTGAAGGTCTTCTCCGACGGGCTTCTCAGGCCGCTCTTGTACAGC
TCGTCCATGCCGAGAGTGATCCCGGCGGCGGTCACGAACTCCAGCAGGACCATGTGATCGCGCTTCTCGT
TGGGGTCTTTGCTCAGCTTGGACTGGGTGCTCAGGTAGTGGTTGTCGGGCAGCAGCACGGGGCCGTCGCC
GATGGGGGTGTTCTGCTGGTAGTGGTCGGCGAGCTGCACGCTGCCGTCCTCGATGTTGTGGCGGATCTTG
AAGTTCACCTTGATGCCGTTCTTCTGCTTGTCGGCCATGATATAGACGTTGTGGCTGTTGTAGTTGTACT
CCAGCTTGTGCCCCAGGATGTTGCCGTCCTCCTTGAAGTCGATGCCCTTCAGCTCGATGCGGTTCACCAG
GGTGTCGCCCTCGAACTTCACCTCGGCGCGGGTCTTGTAGTTGCCGTCGTCCTTGAAGAAGATGGTGCGC
TCCTGGACGTAGCCTTCGGGCATGGCGGACTTGAAGAAGTCGTGCTGCTTCATGTGGTCGGGGTAGCGGC
TGAAGCACTGCACGCCGTAGGTCAGGGTGGTCACGAGGGTGGGCCAGGGCACGGGCAGCTTGCCGGTGGT
GCAGATGAACTTCAGGGTCAGCTTGCCGTAGGTGGCATCGCCCTCGCCCTCGCCGGACACGCTGAACTTG
TGGCCGTTTACGTCGCCGTCCAGCTCGACCAGGATGGGCACCACCCCGGTGAACAGCTCCTCGCCCTTGC
TCACCATGGTGCGGGGATCTGGGCGGCTACGGCGGCGACGACGCGAGGGTCCCGGCGGCTCCCGGGGGCG
GCGGCTGCTGCGGCGGCGAATCCGACTCTGGCGATAGCCACTTCCCTTGTATCTCCTCAGCCCGCAGCCT
GGTCAGGTGACTCGCGACGCGTCACCGAGGGGCGGGGCCAGAGCCGGCCGGGGCCGCCGCCATGACGGGC
GTGGCGGAACCCAGCAGCGGCACGCAGCGTGGGGGCGGAGCAGGTGTGTGCGCGTGCGCGATGGGCGAAA
CGCGCGCTCTGCGCATGCTCCCGGTCGTGCCCCAGCCCCGCCCAGCACCGCTGGGCGCCTGAGGCCCCTG
AGGTGACGGTTGTGGGCTGGGCCGCACCCCGGGTCTGTGGGCGCTCGGGAGCCTGCTGCCCGGCCCTGAG
GAGATGGCAGCGCGGGGCGGGGGAGGCTGAGCCACAGGCGGGGTGTCCCGGGGCACTCTTGAGGGAGGGG
TCAGAGGAAGGGACATGGGGCAAATCCGACCATCCTTTCCCCTCCAGAGAGACTTGGTGGTGCTGCCCGA
GACGCCGGCACCCGGGGCTGAGGCGCGCAGGGCAGGCCGCGCCGTCTCCCGGAGGCAGGGTCGCCGCTCG
CCCGTGGAGCCCTGGCCCCCTCTGCGTGCAGGGGCGCGCGTGGTCCGTGGGTGGCTTCCGGGGAGCGGCC
GCTGGTGACCTCCGCCCGCGGTCACTCGACGCCCAGCCTTGGCGCGTTTGCGCAACTGCTTTTGTCCCGA
GCCTTCATTCTGGGCGCAGTCCCCTCTCCCAGTCCCCCTGCCGCGGCGCCTGGAACTCTCCTGGTGGCTG
TAAGATTTTCCTACCGTTAGGTCGTCTGTGGCGACCGCCAGGCCTGCCCCACATCGCTAGCCGCCCTGTC
TACCCCTCAGCCTCCCAGCCACTAAACTCGCTGGACAACCTTACGCTAGTGACAGTTTTTGAGTCTCAGA
CTCATCTGTGAAAGGGCAGTCATAATCCCAATACGCGTCAATTCACTGGCCGTCGTTTTACAACGTCGTG
ACTGGGAAAACCCTGGCGTTACCCAACTTAATCGCCTTGCAGCACATCCCCCTTTCGCCAGCTGGCGTAA
TAGCGAAGAGGCCCGCACCGATCGCCCTTCCCAACAGTTGCGCAGCCTGAATGGCGAATGGCGCCTGATG
CGGTATTTTCTCCTTACGCATCTGTGCGGTATTTCACACCGCATATGGTGCACTCTCAGTACAATCTGCT
CTGATGCCGCATAGTTAAGCCAGCCCCGACACCCGCCAACACCCGCTGACGCGCCCTGACGGGCTTGTCT
GCTCCCGGCATCCGCTTACAGACAAGCTGTGACCGTCTCCGGGAGCTGCATGTGTCAGAGGTTTTCACCG
TCATCACCGAAACGCGCGAGACGAAAGGGCCTCGTGATACGCCTATTTTTATAGGTTAATGTCATGATAA
TAATGGTTTCTTAGACGTCAGGTGGCACTTTTCGGGGAAATGTGCGCGGAACCCCTATTTGTTTATTTTT
CTAAATACATTCAAATATGTATCCGCTCATGAGACAATAACCCTGATAAATGCTTCAATAATATTGAAAA
AGGAAGAGTATGAGTATTCAACATTTCCGTGTCGCCCTTATTCCCTTTTTTGCGGCATTTTGCCTTCCTG
TTTTTGCTCACCCAGAAACGCTGGTGAAAGTAAAAGATGCTGAAGATCAGTTGGGTGCACGAGTGGGTTA
CATCGAACTGGATCTCAACAGCGGTAAGATCCTTGAGAGTTTTCGCCCCGAAGAACGTTTTCCAATGATG
AGCACTTTTAAAGTTCTGCTATGTGGCGCGGTATTATCCCGTATTGACGCCGGGCAAGAGCAACTCGGTC
GCCGCATACACTATTCTCAGAATGACTTGGTTGAGTACTCACCAGTCACAGAAAAGCATCTTACGGATGG
CATGACAGTAAGAGAATTATGCAGTGCTGCCATAACCATGAGTGATAACACTGCGGCCAACTTACTTCTG
ACAACGATCGGAGGACCGAAGGAGCTAACCGCTTTTTTGCACAACATGGGGGATCATGTAACTCGCCTTG
ATCGTTGGGAACCGGAGCTGAATGAAGCCATACCAAACGACGAGCGTGACACCACGATGCCTGTAGCAAT
GGCAACAACGTTGCGCAAACTATTAACTGGCGAACTACTTACTCTAGCTTCCCGGCAACAATTAATAGAC
TGGATGGAGGCGGATAAAGTTGCAGGACCACTTCTGCGCTCGGCCCTTCCGGCTGGCTGGTTTATTGCTG
ATAAATCTGGAGCCGGTGAGCGTGGGTCTCGCGGTATCATTGCAGCACTGGGGCCAGATGGTAAGCCCTC
CCGTATCGTAGTTATCTACACGACGGGGAGTCAGGCAACTATGGATGAACGAAATAGACAGATCGCTGAG
ATAGGTGCCTCACTGATTAAGCATTGGTAACTGTCAGACCAAGTTTACTCATATATACTTTAGATTGATT
TAAAACTTCATTTTTAATTTAAAAGGATCTAGGTGAAGATCCTTTTTGATAATCTCATGACCAAAATCCC
TTAACGTGAGTTTTCGTTCCACTGAGCGTCAGACCCCGTAGAAAAGATCAAAGGATCTTCTTGAGATCCT
TTTTTTCTGCGCGTAATCTGCTGCTTGCAAACAAAAAAACCACCGCTACCAGCGGTGGTTTGTTTGCCGG
ATCAAGAGCTACCAACTCTTTTTCCGAAGGTAACTGGCTTCAGCAGAGCGCAGATACCAAATACTGTTCT
TCTAGTGTAGCCGTAGTTAGGCCACCACTTCAAGAACTCTGTAGCACCGCCTACATACCTCGCTCTGCTA
ATCCTGTTACCAGTGGCTGCTGCCAGTGGCGATAAGTCGTGTCTTACCGGGTTGGACTCAAGACGATAGT
TACCGGATAAGGCGCAGCGGTCGGGCTGAACGGGGGGTTCGTGCACACAGCCCAGCTTGGAGCGAACGAC
CTACACCGAACTGAGATACCTACAGCGTGAGCTATGAGAAAGCGCCACGCTTCCCGAAGGGAGAAAGGCG
GACAGGTATCCGGTAAGCGGCAGGGTCGGAACAGGAGAGCGCACGAGGGAGCTTCCAGGGGGAAACGCCT
GGTATCTTTATAGTCCTGTCGGGTTTCGCCACCTCTGACTTGAGCGTCGATTTTTGTGATGCTCGTCAGG
GGGGCGGAGCCTATGGAAAAACGCCAGCAACGCGGCCTTTTTACGGTTCCTGGCCTTTTGCTGGCCTTTT
GCTCACATGTTCTTTCCTGCGTTATCCCCTGATTCTGTGGATAACCGTATTACCGCCTTTGAGTGAGCTG
ATACCGCTCGCCGCAGCCGAACGACCGAGCGCAGCGAGTCAGTGAGCGAGGAAGCGGAAGAGCGCCCAAT
ACGCAAACCGCCTCTCCCCGCGCGTTGGCCGATTCATTAATGCAGCTGGCACGACAGGTTTCCCGACTGG
AAAGCGGGCAGTGAGCGCAACGCAATTAATGTGAGTTAGCTCACTCATTAGGCACCCCAGGCTTTACACT
TTATGCTTCCGGCTCGTATGTTGTGTGGAATTGTGAGCGGATAACAATTTCACACAGGAAACAGCTATGA
CCATGATTACGCCAAGCTCGGCGCGCCATTGGGATACCACTGTGTGGGCTCCTGACGAGGATGGCGGCAG
GCATTCGCAGTCCACCGCGATGAACACGGTGCTTCCCTTCCAAACCGGTGTCTGGAACTTAGGCAACAAC
AGATACCTGGATCTGCGGCGTTCTCTTGCTCAAGCGGGAAATAATCACTTCGCATCATCTGCGTGGAGTA
AATATTGTGATGGTGACACCTGCACGTTTAACCAAATGCCAGCACACCTAAGCTGGGTTTCCAGTCTGAA
CCGGCAGAAAAGGGATGTATTCGGTATTCCTGGTGCCAAGGTGAGAACGTAATCGCAAACCCAAGAGAAG
TCTCCCACCCCAGCTCCTGGGCTACAGACAGGAACTGGCAACACCGCTGTGGGCTGTCCCGGGCGCGGCG
AGGCCGGGGCCCAGCACATTCCCCTCCTCTCGACCGAGGCACTGAGGTCTGTAAGAGGCACTCGCACCCG
GGCGGGCTCCCTCGACGGGAAAACCAGCCCTGAAGGTGACGCGCTGGGTCCCGGCGCAGCCCCGCTTCAG
AGCCGAACGGCCCAGCGCGGCCCCGGGGGCTGTTGGGCCCCAGAAGCGCGACCCTCGCCCGCAGCGCGCT
TGCGGGGGCG
Features (pLannotate 1.2.2; 13 found; start..end, strand, type, name):
    156..347     -  CDS            SMAD6 (fragment): SMAD6_HUMAN - Also known as MADH6. Experimental evidence at protein level: Swiss-Prot protein existence level 1. Transforming growth factor-beta superfamily receptors signaling occurs through the Smad family of intracellular mediators. SMAD6 is an inhibitory Smad (i-Smad) that negatively regulates signaling downstream of type I transforming growth factor-beta (PubMed:9436979, PubMed:16951688, PubMed:22275001, PubMed:9759503, PubMed:10647776, PubMed:10708948, PubMed:10708949, PubMed:30848080). Acts as a mediator of TGF-beta and BMP anti-inflammatory activities. Suppresses IL1R-TLR signaling thr
    359..395     -  CDS            LC3B (fragment): human LC3 protein; MAP1LC3B; Atg8 family member found on autophagosomes
    411..1127    -  CDS            mEGFP: mEGFP is a basic (constitutively fluorescent) green fluorescent protein published in 2002, derived from Aequorea victoria. It has moderate acid sensitivity.
   2141..2298    +  CDS            lacZα (fragment): LacZα fragment of β-galactosidase; lacZ fragment
   2304..2403    -  misc_feature   bom (fragment): basis of mobility region from pBR322
   2505..2540    -  CDS            rop (fragment): Rop protein, which maintains plasmids at low copy number; rop
   2635..2739    +  promoter       AmpR promoter: bla
   2740..3600    +  CDS            AmpR: β-lactamase; bla; confers resistance to ampicillin, carbenicillin, and related antibiotics
   3771..4359    +  rep_origin     ori: high-copy-number ColE1/pMB1/pBR322/pUC origin of replication
   4542..4634    +  CDS            lacI (fragment): lac repressor; lacI; The lac repressor binds to the lac operator to inhibit transcription in E. coli. This inhibition can be relieved by adding lactose or isopropyl-β-D-thiogalactopyranoside (IPTG).
   4647..4668    +  protein_bind   CAP binding site: CAP binding activates transcription in the presence of cAMP. E. coli catabolite activator protein
   4683..4713    +  promoter       lac promoter: promoter for the E. coli lac operon
   4721..4737    +  protein_bind   lac operator: The lac repressor binds to the lac operator to inhibit transcription in E. coli. This inhibition can be relieved by adding lactose or isopropyl-β-D-thiogalactopyranoside (IPTG). lac repressor encoded by lacI
