[The description below was written by a language model from this plasmid's Addgene catalogue record and pLannotate feature annotations shown in this document.]
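Description:
AICSDP-25:MAP1LC3B-mEGFP is a CRISPR/Cas9 homology-directed repair donor template built on the high-copy pUC57 cloning backbone. It is propagated in E. coli through the ColE1/pUC-type origin and selected with ampicillin via the β-lactamase gene and its native promoter. The remaining backbone annotations (lac promoter, operator and CAP site, and fragments of lacZα, lacI, bom and rop) are standard cloning-vector remnants with no role in the editing function.

The 2.7 kb insert consists of human MAP1LC3B (LC3B) genomic homology arms flanking a monomeric EGFP coding sequence followed by a short five-residue linker. It is designed so that integration places mEGFP in frame at the N-terminus of the endogenous LC3B protein, an Atg8 family member found on autophagosomes. In the feature table, the mEGFP CDS lies on the reverse strand directly adjacent to a short LC3B coding fragment, consistent with the start of the first coding exon within the downstream arm. The neighbouring "SMAD6 fragment" call falls inside the homology arm region and is most likely a spurious similarity match rather than a designed element.

No mammalian promoter is annotated, as expected for a donor in which the tagged gene remains under its native regulation after knock-in. The arms carry point mutations that disrupt the crRNA binding sites used, preventing re-cutting of the edited allele. They also carry changes matching homozygous SNPs of the WTC genome. The depositor used the plasmid with locus-specific Cas9 reagents to tag LC3B in WTC human induced pluripotent stem cells. They note that transfected cells can vary in fluorescence intensity, so sorting, subcloning and PCR-based screening are advised to identify precisely edited clones.
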