Addgene plasmid #101783: AICSDP-25:MAP1LC3B-mEGFP
Purpose: Homology arms and mEGFP-linker sequence for N-terminus tagging of human MAP1LC3B
Depositing lab: Allen Institute for Cell Science. Depositing organization: Allen Institute.
Backbone
  Vector backbone: pUC57
  Vector type: Mammalian Expression, CRISPR ; Donor Template
Growth in bacteria
  Bacterial resistance: Ampicillin, 100 μg/mL
  Growth temperature: 37°C
  Growth strain: DH5alpha
  Copy number: High Copy
Gene/Insert
  Gene/Insert name: MAP1LC3B Homology Arms with mEGFP-linker (alt name: LC3B)
  Species: H. sapiens (human)
  Insert size (bp): 2729
  Mutation: homology arms contain point mutations to disrupt crRNA binding sites used, and point mutations reflecting homozygous SNPs in the WTC genome
  Entrez Gene: MAP1LC3B (a.k.a. ATG8F, LC3B, MAP1A/1BLC3, MAP1LC3B-a)
  Tag / fusion protein: mEGFP-linker (N terminal on backbone)
  Cloning method: Unknown
  Sequencing primers: 5′ unknown
Terms and licenses: Academic/Nonprofit Terms; Industry Terms
Depositor comments: This plasmid has been used with locus-specific CRISPR/Cas9 to add a mEGFP tag to the N-terminus of human MAP1LC3B in WTC human induced pluripotent stem cells by the Allen Institute for Cell Science. Linker (AA) sequence: SGLRS. After protein tagging using this donor template plasmid and CRISPR/Cas9 reagents, transfected cells may exhibit varying intensity levels of fluorescence, likely due to editing precision. To obtain cells of uniform intensity levels, see our protocol for fluorescence-assisted cell sorting and subcloning of transfected cells (https://www.allencell.org/instructional-videos-and-tutorials-for-cell-methods.html) Further, we recommend PCR-based assays for identifying precisely edited clones as previously described (https://www.molbiolcell.org/doi/abs/10.1091/mbc.e17-03-0209) For more information on the entire plasmid collection, please see https://www.addgene.org/allen-institute-cell-science/ .
How to cite: AICSDP-25:MAP1LC3B-mEGFP was a gift from Allen Institute for Cell Science (Addgene plasmid # 101783 ; http://n2t.net/addgene:101783 ; RRID:Addgene_101783)
