>Addgene plasmid #101783 | AICSDP-25:MAP1LC3B-mEGFP | depositor partial sequence | sequence record 192496 | MAP1LC3B Homology Arms and mEGFP-linker
TATGACTGCCCTTTCACAGATGAGTCTGAGACTCAAAAACTGTCACTAGCGTAAGGTTGTCCAGCGAGTT
TAGTGGCTGGGAGGCTGAGGGGTAGACAGGGCGGCTAGCGATGTGGGGCAGGCCTGGCGGTCGCCACAGA
CGACCTAACGGTAGGAAAATCTTACAGCCACCAGGAGAGTTCCAGGCGCCGCGGCAGGGGGACTGGGAGA
GGGGACTGCGCCCAGAATGAAGGCTCGGGACAAAAGCAGTTGCGCAAACGCGCCAAGGCTGGGCGTCGAG
TGACCGCGGGCGGAGGTCACCAGCGGCCGCTCCCCGGAAGCCACCCACGGACCACGCGCGCCCCTGCACG
CAGAGGGGGCCAGGGCTCCACGGGCGAGCGGCGACCCTGCCTCCGGGAGACGGCGCGGCCTGCCCTGCGC
GCCTCAGCCCCGGGTGCCGGCGTCTCGGGCAGCACCACCAAGTCTCTCTGGAGGGGAAAGGATGGTCGGA
TTTGCCCCATGTCCCTTCCTCTGACCCCTCCCTCAAGAGTGCCCCGGGACACCCCGCCTGTGGCTCAGCC
TCCCCCGCCCCGCGCTGCCATCTCCTCAGGGCCGGGCAGCAGGCTCCCGAGCGCCCACAGACCCGGGGTG
CGGCCCAGCCCACAACCGTCACCTCAGGGGCCTCAGGCGCCCAGCGGTGCTGGGCGGGGCTGGGGCACGA
CCGGGAGCATGCGCAGAGCGCGCGTTTCGCCCATCGCGCACGCGCACACACCTGCTCCGCCCCCACGCTG
CGTGCCGCTGCTGGGTTCCGCCACGCCCGTCATGGCGGCGGCCCCGGCCGGCTCTGGCCCCGCCCCTCGG
TGACGCGTCGCGAGTCACCTGACCAGGCTGCGGGCTGAGGAGATACAAGGGAAGTGGCTATCGCCAGAGT
CGGATTCGCCGCCGCAGCAGCCGCCGCCCCCGGGAGCCGCCGGGACCCTCGCGTCGTCGCCGCCGTAGCC
GCCCAGATCCCCGCACCATGGTGAGCAAGGGCGAGGAGCTGTTCACCGGGGTGGTGCCCATCCTGGTCGA
GCTGGACGGCGACGTAAACGGCCACAAGTTCAGCGTGTCCGGCGAGGGCGAGGGCGATGCCACCTACGGC
AAGCTGACCCTGAAGTTCATCTGCACCACCGGCAAGCTGCCCGTGCCCTGGCCCACCCTCGTGACCACCC
TGACCTACGGCGTGCAGTGCTTCAGCCGCTACCCCGACCACATGAAGCAGCACGACTTCTTCAAGTCCGC
CATGCCCGAAGGCTACGTCCAGGAGCGCACCATCTTCTTCAAGGACGACGGCAACTACAAGACCCGCGCC
GAGGTGAAGTTCGAGGGCGACACCCTGGTGAACCGCATCGAGCTGAAGGGCATCGACTTCAAGGAGGACG
GCAACATCCTGGGGCACAAGCTGGAGTACAACTACAACAGCCACAACGTCTATATCATGGCCGACAAGCA
GAAGAACGGCATCAAGGTGAACTTCAAGATCCGCCACAACATCGAGGACGGCAGCGTGCAGCTCGCCGAC
CACTACCAGCAGAACACCCCCATCGGCGACGGCCCCGTGCTGCTGCCCGACAACCACTACCTGAGCACCC
AGTCCAAGCTGAGCAAAGACCCCAACGAGAAGCGCGATCACATGGTCCTGCTGGAGTTCGTGACCGCCGC
CGGGATCACTCTCGGCATGGACGAGCTGTACAAGAGCGGCCTGAGAAGCCCGTCGGAGAAGACCTTCAAG
CAGCGGCGCACCTTCGGTGAGTGTCGCCGCGAGGGCGGCGGGTGCGGCGGGGCCGGGGTCCGAGCTGTGG
AGGGCGGCAGGGCCTGGGACGCCGTGAGGGGTCGGGGCCGAGCCGGGAGGCCGAGCGGGGCCGGTGGCTG
CCGGCCGGCGGGGCCGAGGGATGCGGGGCCCGGGGCCCCGTGAGGGACCCAGGCCGGGGCCGAGCCGGGA
GGGCCAGGGGCTGGTCTGGGCCGGGGCGGCCTGCGGACCCCTCGGAGGCCTGGGAGGAGGCAGCCGGCGG
AGGGCGGGCGGGGGCCGGTGCGCTCGGGGCCCCGGGCCTGCTGAATCACCCCGCGCCCTCCGCGGCGTGG
TGCCTGCCGTACCCCGGCCACCGCCGCCCCCGCAAGCGCGCTGCGGGCGAGGGTCGCGCTTCTGGGGCCC
AACAGCCCCCGGGGCCGCGCTGGGCCGTTCGGCTCTGAAGCGGGGCTGCGCCGGGACCCAGCGCGTCACC
TTCAGGGCTGGTTTTCCCGTCGAGGGAGCCCGCCCGGGTGCGAGTGCCTCTTACAGACCTCAGTGCCTCG
GTCGAGAGGAGGGGAATGTGCTGGGCCCCGGCCTCGCCGCGCCCGGGACAGCCCACAGCGGTGTTGCCAG
TTCCTGTCTGTAGCCCAGGAGCTGGGGTGGGAGACTTCTCTTGGGTTTGCGATTACGTTCTCACCTTGGC
ACCAGGAATACCGAATACATCCCTTTTCTGCCGGTTCAGACTGGAAACCCAGCTTAGGTGTGCTGGCATT
TGGTTAAACGTGCAGGTGTCACCATCACAATATTTACTCCACGCAGATGATGCGAAGTGATTATTTCCCG
CTTGAGCAAGAGAACGCCGCAGATCCAGGTATCTGTTGTTGCCTAAGTTCCAGACACCGGTTTGGAAGGG
AAGCACCGTGTTCATCGCGGTGGACTGCGAATGCCTGCCGCCATCCTCGTCAGGAGCCCACACAGTGGT
